>Addgene plasmid #152842 | pGBW-m4133428 | depositor full sequence | sequence record 295854 | Full Sequence
CACCATGAAAATGTCAGATGTAAAGTGCACATCAGTAGTCTTACTCTCAGTTTTGCAACAACTCAGAGTA
GAATCATCATCTAAATTGTGGGCTCAATGTGTCCAGTTACACAATGACATTCTCTTAGCTAAAGATACTA
CTGAAGCCTTTGAAAAAATGGTTTCACTACTTTCTGTTTTGCTTTCCATGCAGGGTGCTGTAGACATAAA
CAAGCTTTGTGAAGAAATGCTGGACAACAGGGCAACCTTAGAAAACCTTTACTTTCAGTCGAAAGAAACC
GCGGCAGCTAAGTTCGAGAGGCAGCACATGGACAGTTAAGCTAGCTTGACTGACTGAGATACAGCGTACC
TTCAGCTCACAGACATGATAAGATACATTGATGAGTTTGGACAAACCACAACTAGAATGCAGTGAAAAAA
ATGCTTTATTTGTGAAATTTGTGATGCTATTGCTTTATTTGTAACCATTATAAGCTGCAATAAACAAGTT
AACAACAACAATTGCATTCATTTTATGTTTCAGGTTCAGGGGGAGGTGTGGGAGGTTTTTTAAAGCAAGT
AAAACCTCTACAAATGTGGTATTGGCCCATCTCTATCGGTATCGTAGCATAACCCCTTGGGGCCTCTAAA
CGGGTCTTGAGGGGTTTTTTGTGCCCCTCGGGCCGGATTGCTATCTACCGGCATTGGCGCAGAAAAAAAT
GCCTGATGCGACGCTGCGCGTCTTATACTCCCACATATGCCAGATTCAGCAACGGATACGGCTTCCCCAA
CTTGCCCACTTCCATACGTGTCCTCCTTACCAGAAATTTATCCTTAAGGTCGTCAGCTATCCTGCAGGCG
ATCTCTCGATTTCGATCAAGACATTCCTTTAATGGTCTTTTCTGGACACCACTAGGGGTCAGAAGTAGTT
CATCAAACTTTCTTCCCTCCCTAATCTCATTGGTTACCTTGGGCTATCGAAACTTAATTAACCAGTCAAG
TCAGCTACTTGGCGAGATCGACTTGTCTGGGTTTCGACTACGCTCAGAATTGCGTCAGTCAAGTTCGATC
TGGTCCTTGCTATTGCACCCGTTCTCCGATTACGAGTTTCATTTAAATCATGTGAGCAAAAGGCCAGCAA
AAGGCCAGGAACCGTAAAAAGGCCGCGTTGCTGGCGTTTTTCCATAGGCTCCGCCCCCCTGACGAGCATC
ACAAAAATCGACGCTCAAGTCAGAGGTGGCGAAACCCGACAGGACTATAAAGATACCAGGCGTTTCCCCC
TGGAAGCTCCCTCGTGCGCTCTCCTGTTCCGACCCTGCCGCTTACCGGATACCTGTCCGCCTTTCTCCCT
TCGGGAAGCGTGGCGCTTTCTCATAGCTCACGCTGTAGGTATCTCAGTTCGGTGTAGGTCGTTCGCTCCA
AGCTGGGCTGTGTGCACGAACCCCCCGTTCAGCCCGACCGCTGCGCCTTATCCGGTAACTATCGTCTTGA
GTCCAACCCGGTAAGACACGACTTATCGCCACTGGCAGCAGCCACTGGTAACAGGATTAGCAGAGCGAGG
TATGTAGGCGGTGCTACAGAGTTCTTGAAGTGGTGGCCTAACTACGGCTACACTAGAAGAACAGTATTTG
GTATCTGCGCTCTGCTGAAGCCAGTTACCTTCGGAAAAAGAGTTGGTAGCTCTTGATCCGGCAAACAAAC
CACCGCTGGTAGCGGTGGTTTTTTTGTTTGCAAGCAGCAGATTACGCGCAGAAAAAAAGGATCTCAAGAA
GATCCTTTGATCTTTTCTACGGGGTCTGACGCTCAGTGGAACGAAAACTCACGTTAAGGGATTTTGGTCA
TGAGATTATCAAAAAGGATCTTCACCTAGATCCTTTTAAATTAAAAATGAAGTTTTAAATCAATCTAAAG
TATATATGAGTAAACTTGGTCTGACAGTTACCAATGCTTAATCAGTGAGGCACCTATCTCAGCGATCTGT
CTATTTCGTTCATCCATAGTTGCATTTAAATTTCCGAACTCTCCAAGGCCCTCGTCGGAAAATCTTCAAA
CCTTTCGTCCGATCCATCTTGCAGGCTACCTCTCGAACGAACTATCGCAAGTCTCTTGGCCGGCCTTGCG
CCTTGGCTATTGCTTGGCAGCGCCTATCGCCAGGTATTACTCCAATCCCGAATATCCGAGATCGGGATCA
CCCGAGAGAAGTTCAACCTACATCCTCAATCCCGATCTATCCGAGATCCGAGGAATATCGAAATCGGGGC
GCGCCTGGCCTCCGCGCCGGGTTTTGGCGCCTCCCGCGGGCGCCCCCCTCGTCACGGCGAGCGCTGCCAC
GTCAGACGAAGGGCGCAGGAGCGTCCTGATCCTTCCGCCCGGACGCTCAGGACAGCGGCCCGCTGCTCAT
AAGACTCGGCCTTAGAACCCCAGTATCAGCAGAAGGACATTTTAGGACGGGACTTGGGTGACTCTAGGGC
ACTGGTTTTCTTTCCAGAGAGCGGAACAGGCGAGGAAAAGTAGTCCCTTCTCGGCGATTCTGCGGAGGGA
TCTCCGTGGGGCGGTGAACGCCGATGATTATATAAGGACGCGCCGGGTGTGGCACAGCTAGTTCCGTCGC
AGCCGGGATTTGGGTCGCGGTTCTTGTTTGTGGATCGCTGTGATCGTCACTTGGTGAGTAGCGGGCTGCT
GGGCTGGCCGGGGCTTTCGTGGCCGCCGGGCCGCTCGGTGGGACGGAAGCGTGTGGAGAGACCGCCAAGG
GCTGTAGTCTGGGTCCGCGAGCAAGGTTGCCCTGAACTGGGGGTTGGGGGGAGCGCAGCAAAATGGCGGC
TGTTCCCGAGTCTTGAATGGAAGACGCTTGTGAGGCGGGCTGTGAGGTCGTTGAAACAAGGTGGGGGGCA
TGGTGGGCGGCAAGAACCCAAGGTCTTGAGCCCTTCGCTAATGCGGGAAAGCTCTTATTCGGGTGAGATG
GGCTGGGCACCATCTGGGGACCCTGACGTGAAGTTTGTCACTGACTGGAGAACTCGGTTTGTCGTCTGTT
GCGGGGGCGGCAGTTATGGCGGTGCCGTTGGGCAGTGCACCCGTACCTTTGGGAGCGCGCGCCCTCGTCG
TGTCGTGACGTCACCCGTTCTGTTGGCTTATAATGCAGGGTGGGGCCACCTGCCGGTAGGTGTGCGGTAG
GCTTTTCTCCGTCGCAGGACGCAGGGTTCGGGCCTAGGGTAGGCTCTCCTGAATCGACAGGCGCCGGACC
TCTGGTGAGGGGAGGGATAAGTGAGGCGTCAGTTTCTTTGGTCGGTTTTATGTACCTATCTTCTTAAGTA
GCTGAAGCTCCGGTTTTGAACTATGCGCTCGGGGTTGGCGAGTGTGTTTTGTGAAGTTTTTTAGGCACCT
TTTGAAATGTAATCATTTGGGTCAATATGTAATTTTCAGTGTTAGACTTGTAAATTGTCCGCTAAATTCT
GGCCGTTTTTGGCTTTTTTGTTAGACAACATGACCGAGTACAAGCCCACGGTGCGCCTCGCCACCCGCGA
CGACGTCCCCAGGGCCGTACGCACCCTCGCCGCCGCGTTCGCCGACTACCCCGCCACGCGCCACACCGTC
GATCCGGACCGCCACATCGAGCGGGTCACCGAGCTGCAAGAACTCTTCCTCACGCGCGTCGGGCTCGACA
TCGGCAAGGTGTGGGTCGCGGACGACGGCGCCGCGGTGGCGGTCTGGACCACGCCGGAGAGCGTCGAAGC
GGGGGCGGTGTTCGCCGAGATCGGCCCGCGCATGGCCGAGTTGAGCGGTTCCCGGCTGGCCGCGCAGCAA
CAGATGGAGGGCCTCCTGGCGCCGCACCGGCCCAAGGAGCCCGCGTGGTTCCTGGCCACCGTCGGCGTCT
CGCCCGACCACCAGGGCAAGGGTCTGGGCAGCGCCGTCGTGCTCCCCGGAGTGGAGGCCGCCGAGCGCGC
CGGGGTGCCCGCCTTCCTGGAGACCTCCGCGCCCCGCAACCTCCCCTTCTACGAGCGGCTCGGCTTCACC
GTCACCGCCGACGTCGAGGTGCCCGAAGGACCGCGCACCTGGTGCATGACCCGCAAGCCCGGTGCCTAGG
CTAGTATGTAAGCCTAGTCTTAGATAATAAAATCGCTATCCATCGAAGATGGATGTGTGTTGGTTTTTTG
TGTGTGTAACGCTAGGCGCGCCTGGTGTACCGAGAACGATCCTCTCAGTGCGAGTCTCGACGATCCATAT
CGTTGCTTGGCAGTCAGCCAGTCGGAATCCAGCTTGGGACCCAGGAAGTCCAATCGTCAGATATTGTACT
CAAGCCTGGTCACGGCAGCGTACCGATCTGTTTAAACCTAGATATTGATAGTCTGATCGGTCAACGTATA
ATCGAGTCCTAGCTTTTGCAAACATCTATCAAGAGACAGGATCAGCAGGAGGCTTTCGCATGAGTATTCA
ACATTTCCGTGTCGCCCTTATTCCCTTTTTTGCGGCATTTTGCCTTCCTGTTTTTGCTCACCCAGAAACG
CTGGTGAAAGTAAAAGATGCTGAAGATCAGTTGGGTGCGCGAGTGGGTTACATCGAACTGGATCTCAACA
GCGGTAAGATCCTTGAGAGTTTTCGCCCCGAAGAACGCTTTCCAATGATGAGCACTTTTAAAGTTCTGCT
ATGTGGCGCGGTATTATCCCGTATTGACGCCGGGCAAGAGCAACTCGGTCGCCGCATACACTATTCTCAG
AATGACTTGGTTGAGTATTCACCAGTCACAGAAAAGCATCTTACGGATGGCATGACAGTAAGAGAATTAT
GCAGTGCTGCCATAACCATGAGTGATAACACTGCGGCCAACTTACTTCTGACAACGATTGGAGGACCGAA
GGAGCTAACCGCTTTTTTGCACAACATGGGGGATCATGTAACTCGCCTTGATCGTTGGGAACCGGAGCTG
AATGAAGCCATACCAAACGACGAGCGTGACACCACGATGCCTGTAGCAATGGCAACAACCTTGCGTAAAC
TATTAACTGGCGAACTACTTACTCTAGCTTCCCGGCAACAGTTGATAGACTGGATGGAGGCGGATAAAGT
TGCAGGACCACTTCTGCGCTCGGCCCTTCCGGCTGGCTGGTTTATTGCTGATAAATCTGGAGCCGGTGAG
CGTGGGTCTCGCGGTATCATTGCAGCACTGGGGCCAGATGGTAAGCCCTCCCGTATCGTAGTTATCTACA
CGACGGGGAGTCAGGCAACTATGGATGAACGAAATAGACAGATCGCTGAGATAGGTGCCTCACTGATTAA
GCATTGGTAACCGATTCTAGGTGCATTGGCGCAGAAAAAAATGCCTGATGCGACGCTGCGCGTCTTATAC
TCCCACATATGCCAGATTCAGCAACGGATACGGCTTCCCCAACTTGCCCACTTCCATACGTGTCCTCCTT
ACCAGAAATTTATCCTTAAGATCGTTTAAACTCGACTCTGGCTCTATCGAATCTCCGTCGTTTCGAGCTT
ACGCGAACAGCCGTGGCGCTCATTTGCTCGTCGGGCATCGAATCTCGTCAGCTATCGTCAGCTTACCTTT
TTGGCAGCGATCGCGGCTCCCGACATCTTGGACCATTAGCTCCACAGGTATCTTCTTCCCTCTAGTGGTC
ATAACAGCAGCTTCAGCTACCTCTCAATTCAAAAAACCCCTCAAGACCCGTTTAGAGGCCCCAAGGGGTT
ATGCTATCAATCGTTGCGTTACACACACAAAAAACCAACACACATCCATCTTCGATGGATAGCGATTTTA
TTATCTAACTGCTGATCGAGTGTAGCCAGATCTAGTAATCAATTACGGGGTCATTAGTTCATAGCCCATA
TATGGAGTTCCGCGTTACATAACTTACGGTAAATGGCCCGCCTGGCTGACCGCCCAACGACCCCCGCCCA
TTGACGTCAATAATGACGTATGTTCCCATAGTAACGCCAATAGGGACTTTCCATTGACGTCAATGGGTGG
AGTATTTACGGTAAACTGCCCACTTGGCAGTACATCAAGTGTATCATATGCCAAGTACGCCCCCTATTGA
CGTCAATGACGGTAAATGGCCCGCCTGGCATTATGCCCAGTACATGACCTTATGGGACTTTCCTACTTGG
CAGTACATCTACGTATTAGTCATCGCTATTACCATGCTGATGCGGTTTTGGCAGTACATCAATGGGCGTG
GATAGCGGTTTGACTCACGGGGATTTCCAAGTCTCCACCCCATTGACGTCAATGGGAGTTTGTTTTGGCA
CCAAAATCAACGGGACTTTCCAAAATGTCGTAACAACTCCGCCCCATTGACGCAAATGGGCGGTAGGCGT
GTACGGTGGGAGGTCTATATAAGCAGAGCTGGTTTAGTGAACCGTCAGATCAGATCTTTGTCGATCCTAC
CATCCACTCGACACACCCGCCAGCGGCCGC
Features (pLannotate 1.2.2; 18 found; start..end, strand, type, name):
    369..490     -  polyA_signal   SV40 poly(A) signal: SV40 polyadenylation signal
    513..582     -  CDS            large T antigen (fragment): large T antigen from SV40 (simian virus 40)
    605..651     +  terminator     T7 terminator: transcription terminator for bacteriophage T7 RNA polymerase
    681..817     +  terminator     rrnG terminator: transcription terminator from the E. coli ribosomal RNA rrnG operon (Albrechtsen et al., 1991)
    862..933     +  misc_feature   3' β-globin insulator: insulator downstream of the human β-globin locus (Farrell et al., 2002)
   1159..1747    -  rep_origin     ori: high-copy-number ColE1/pMB1/pBR322/pUC origin of replication
   1919..1983    -  CDS            bla(M) (fragment): β-lactamase lacking the signal sequence; bla(M); allows cytosolic expression of β-lactamase
   2247..3456    +  promoter       UbC promoter: human ubiquitin C promoter
   3460..4057    +  CDS            PuroR (fragment): puromycin N-acetyltransferase; pac from Streptomyces; confers resistance to puromycin
   4086..4134    +  polyA_signal   poly(A) signal: synthetic polyadenylation signal
   4400..5260    +  CDS            AmpR: β-lactamase; bla; confers resistance to ampicillin, carbenicillin, and related antibiotics
   5273..5409    +  terminator     rrnG terminator: transcription terminator from the E. coli ribosomal RNA rrnG operon (Albrechtsen et al., 1991)
   5554..5625    +  misc_feature   5' β-globin insulator: insulator upstream of the human β-globin locus (Farrell et al., 2002)
   5630..5676    -  terminator     T7 terminator: transcription terminator for bacteriophage T7 RNA polymerase
   5694..5742    -  polyA_signal   poly(A) signal: synthetic polyadenylation signal
   5823..6126    +  enhancer       CMV enhancer: human cytomegalovirus immediate early enhancer
   6199..6216    -  promoter       CMV promoter (fragment): human cytomegalovirus (CMV) immediate early promoter
   6279..6330    +  promoter       CMVd2 promoter: truncated human cytomegalovirus (CMV) immediate early promoter that yields moderately reduced expression relative to the full-length promoter
