[The description below was written by a language model from this plasmid's Addgene catalogue record and pLannotate feature annotations shown in this document.]
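Description:
pGBW-m4133428 is a mammalian expression plasmid built on the pTwist_CMV_Puro_6 backbone for producing the SARS-CoV-2 non-structural protein 7 (nsp7), a wild-type coding segment of about 240 bp derived from the viral ORF1ab polyprotein. In bacteria it is maintained at high copy through a ColE1/pUC-type origin and selected with ampicillin via a full-length β-lactamase gene. A short additional bla fragment is also annotated and appears to be a backbone remnant. For selection in mammalian cells, a separate cassette places the puromycin N-acetyltransferase gene under the human ubiquitin C promoter, followed by a synthetic polyadenylation signal.

The nsp7 insert is recorded as driven by the CMV promoter. The feature table shows the CMV immediate-early enhancer followed by CMV promoter matches near the end of the 6,400-nt circular sequence. An SV40 polyadenylation signal lies a few hundred bases past the origin of numbering, though it is annotated on the opposite strand to the CMV enhancer. The automated annotation did not call the nsp7 open reading frame or its tags, but the unannotated gap between these elements is presumably where they sit. According to the catalogue entry, the backbone supplies a C-terminal S-tag with a TEV protease site, which allows affinity capture or detection of the protein and subsequent removal of the tag. The expression and selection units are flanked by β-globin insulator elements, and by T7 and rrnG transcription terminators and synthetic poly(A) signals. These presumably limit transcriptional read-through between the cassettes and the bacterial backbone.

The construct suits transient or puromycin-selected expression of tagged nsp7 in mammalian cells, for example for purification or interaction studies, although the record states only mammalian expression as its purpose.
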