Addgene plasmid #152842: pGBW-m4133428
Purpose: Mammalian expression plasmid for SARS-CoV-2 nsp7
Depositing lab: Ginkgo Bioworks & Benjie Chen. Depositing organization: Ginkgo Bioworks.
Backbone
  Vector backbone: pTwist_CMV_Puro_6
  Backbone size w/o insert (bp): 6080
  Vector type: Mammalian Expression
  Selectable markers: Puromycin
Growth in bacteria
  Bacterial resistance: Ampicillin, 100 μg/mL
  Growth temperature: 37°C
  Growth strain: DH5alpha
  Copy number: High Copy
Gene/Insert
  Gene/Insert name: SARS-CoV-2 nsp7
  Species: Severe acute respiratory syndrome coronavirus 2
  Insert size (bp): 242
  Mutation: wt
  Entrez Gene: ORF1ab (a.k.a. GU280_gp01)
  Promoter: CMV
  Tag / fusion protein: Cleavable TEV;S-tag (C terminal on backbone)
  Cloning method: Unknown
Resource information
  A portion of this plasmid was derived from a plasmid made by: GinkgoBioworks
Depositor comments: NCBI reference sequence: YP_009725303.1
How to cite: pGBW-m4133428 was a gift from Ginkgo Bioworks & Benjie Chen (Addgene plasmid # 152842 ; http://n2t.net/addgene:152842 ; RRID:Addgene_152842)
